Addgene plasmid #102738: EphA2 430-976 pcDNA3.1
Purpose: Expression of c terminal EphA2 in mammalian cells
Depositing lab: Jin Chen. Depositing organization: Vanderbilt University. Publication: EPHA2 Blockade Overcomes Acquired Resistance to EGFR Kinase Inhibitors in Lung Cancer. Amato KR, Wang S, Tan L, Hastings AK, Song W, Lovly CM, Meador CB, Ye F, Lu P, Balko JM, Colvin DC, Cates JM, Pao W, Gray NS, Chen J. Cancer Res. 2016 Jan 15;76(2):305-18. doi: 10.1158/0008-5472.CAN-15-0717. Epub 2016 Jan 7. PubMed 26744526.
Backbone
  Vector backbone: pcDNA3.1
  Vector type: Mammalian Expression
Growth in bacteria
  Bacterial resistance: Ampicillin, 100 μg/mL
  Growth temperature: 37°C
  Growth strain: DH5alpha
  Copy number: High Copy
Gene/Insert
  Gene/Insert name: EphA2 N terminal (430-976aa) (alt name: Eck)
  Species: M. musculus (mouse)
  Entrez Gene: Epha2 (a.k.a. AW545284, Eck, Myk2, Sek-2, Sek2)
  Promoter: CMV
  Cloning method: Restriction Enzyme; 5′ cloning site EcoRI (not destroyed); 3′ cloning site XhoI (not destroyed)
  Sequencing primers: 5′ CMV-F; 3′ ACTGCACTCGAGGATAGGAATCCCCACTGTG
Terms and licenses: Academic/Nonprofit Terms; Industry Terms: Not Available to Industry
How to cite: EphA2 430-976 pcDNA3.1 was a gift from Jin Chen (Addgene plasmid # 102738 ; http://n2t.net/addgene:102738 ; RRID:Addgene_102738)
