[The description below was written by a language model from this plasmid's Addgene catalogue record and pLannotate feature annotations shown in this document.]
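Description:
EphA2 430-976 pcDNA3.1 is a mammalian expression plasmid built on the pcDNA3.1 backbone that carries a truncated mouse Epha2 (also called Eck) coding sequence corresponding to residues 430–976 of the receptor tyrosine kinase. The catalogue entry is internally inconsistent about this fragment: the insert name calls it "N terminal", whereas the stated purpose is expression of C-terminal EphA2, and the residue range is consistent with the C-terminal portion of the protein. The fragment was cloned between EcoRI and XhoI sites, both retained. No epitope tag or reporter is annotated or recorded.

In the roughly 7.1 kb full sequence, the Epha2 fragment sits downstream of the human CMV immediate-early enhancer and promoter, with a T7 promoter between them that can serve for in vitro transcription or sequencing, and it is followed by the bovine growth hormone polyadenylation signal. A separate cassette consisting of the SV40 early promoter, the neo (nptII) gene and an SV40 poly(A) signal provides a marker of the kind used for G418 selection of stably transfected mammalian cells. Small annotated hits to ble, lacI, an HIV-1 LTR and a second SV40 promoter piece are fragments only and probably do not represent functional elements. In bacteria the plasmid is maintained at high copy through a ColE1/pUC-type origin and selected with ampicillin via β-lactamase; an f1 origin is also present. The second, depositor-supplied sequence record of about 1.6 kb covers only the Epha2 insert, not the whole plasmid.

The construct was deposited in connection with work on EPHA2 and acquired resistance to EGFR kinase inhibitors in lung cancer, and it serves to express the truncated receptor in mammalian cells.
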