Features (pLannotate 1.2.2; 1 found; start..end, strand, type, name):
      1..1641    +  CDS            Epha2 (fragment): EPHA2_MOUSE - Also known as Eck, Myk2, Sek2. Experimental evidence at protein level: Swiss-Prot protein existence level 1. Receptor tyrosine kinase which binds promiscuously membrane- bound ephrin-A family ligands residing on adjacent cells, leading to contact-dependent bidirectional signaling into neighboring cells. The signaling pathway downstream of the receptor is referred to as forward signaling while the signaling pathway downstream of the ephrin ligand is referred to as reverse signaling. Activated by the ligand ephrin- A1/EFNA1 regulates migration, integrin-mediated adhesion, prolifera
>Addgene plasmid #102738 | EphA2 430-976 pcDNA3.1 | depositor full sequence | sequence record 194259 | Full Sequence
GCCAGCGTCAGTATTAACCAAACAGAGCCCCCCAAAGTGAGGCTGGAGGACCGAAGCACCACCTCCCTGA
GTGTCACCTGGAGCATCCCGGTGTCACAGCAGAGCCGTGTGTGGAAGTACGAAGTCACCTACCGCAAGAA
GGGGGATGCCAACAGCTATAATGTGCGCCGCACGGAAGGCTTCTCCGTGACCCTGGATGACCTTGCTCCG
GATACCACGTACCTGGTGCAGGTGCAGGCGCTGACGCAGGAGGGCCAGGGAGCCGGCAGCAAAGTGCACG
AGTTCCAGACACTGTCCACGGAAGGATCTGCCAACATGGCGGTGATCGGCGGTGTGGCTGTAGGTGTTGT
TTTGCTTCTGGTACTGGCAGGAGTTGGCCTCTTCATCCATCGAAGGAGGAGGAACCTGCGGGCTCGCCAG
TCCTCTGAGGATGTCCGTTTTTCCAAGTCAGAACAACTAAAGCCCCTGAAGACCTATGTGGATCCTCACA
CTTACGAAGACCCCAACCAGGCTGTACTCAAGTTTACCACCGAGATCCACCCATCCTGTGTGGCAAGGCA
GAAGGTCATTGGAGCAGGAGAGTTTGGAGAGGTCTATAAAGGGACGCTGAAGGCATCCTCGGGGAAGAAG
GAGATACCGGTGGCCATCAAGACACTGAAAGCGGGCTACACTGAGAAGCAGCGGGTGGACTTCCTGAGCG
AGGCCAGCATCATGGGCCAGTTTAGCCACCACAATATCATCCGCCTGGAGGGCGTGGTCTCTAAATACAA
ACCCATGATGATTATCACAGAGTACATGGAGAATGGAGCGCTAGACAAGTTCCTTAGGGAGAAGGATGGT
GAGTTCAGTGTACTTCAGTTGGTGGGCATGCTGAGGGGTATCGCATCCGGCATGAAGTACCTGGCCAACA
TGAACTACGTGCACCGGGACCTGGCCGCCCGCAACATCCTCGTCAACAGCAACCTGGTGTGCAAGGTGTC
CGATTTTGGCCTGTCGCGTGTGCTGGAAGATGACCCCGAGGCCACCTACACCACAAGTGGCGGCAAGATC
CCTATTCGATGGACAGCCCCAGAGGCCATTTCCTACCGCAAGTTCACCTCAGCCAGCGATGTGTGGAGCT
ACGGCATTGTCATGTGGGAAGTGATGACTTATGGCGAACGGCCCTACTGGGAACTGTCAAACCACGAGGT
CATGAAAGCCATCAACGACGGCTTCCGGCTCCCTACGCCCATGGACTGCCCTTCAGCCATTTACCAGCTC
ATGATGCAGTGCTGGCAGCAAGAGCGCTCCCGCCGACCCAAGTTTGCCGACATCGTTAGCATCCTGGACA
AGCTCATCCGAGCCCCCGACTCCCTCAAGACGCTGGCTGACTTTGATCCCCGAGTGTCCATCCGGCTGCC
CAGCACCAGCGGCTCGGAGGGAGTCCCCTTCCGTACGGTGTCCGAGTGGCTGGAGAGCATCAAGATGCAA
CAGTACACGGAACACTTCATGGTGGCTGGCTACACGGCCATCGAGAAGGTGGTACAGATGTCCAACGAAG
ACATCAAAAGGATCGGAGTGCGTCTTCCTGGCCACCAGAAGCGTATTGCCTACAGCCTGCTGGGACTCAA
GGACCAGGTCAACACAGTGGGGATTCCTATCTGA
