Features (pLannotate 1.2.2; 20 found; start..end, strand, type, name):
    242..670     -  rep_origin     f1 ori (sequence partly withheld): f1 bacteriophage origin of replication; arrow indicates direction of (+) strand synthesis
    691..712     -  promoter       SV40 promoter (fragment): SV40 enhancer and early promoter
    716..940     -  polyA_signal   bGH poly(A) signal: bovine growth hormone polyadenylation signal
   1053..2702    -  CDS            Epha2 (fragment): EPHA2_MOUSE - Also known as Eck, Myk2, Sek2. Experimental evidence at protein level: Swiss-Prot protein existence level 1. Receptor tyrosine kinase which binds promiscuously membrane- bound ephrin-A family ligands residing on adjacent cells, leading to contact-dependent bidirectional signaling into neighboring cells. The signaling pathway downstream of the receptor is referred to as forward signaling while the signaling pathway downstream of the ephrin ligand is referred to as reverse signaling. Activated by the ligand ephrin- A1/EFNA1 regulates migration, integrin-mediated adhesion, prolifera
   2767..2785    -  promoter       T7 promoter: promoter for bacteriophage T7 RNA polymerase
   2801..2834    -  LTR            5' LTR (truncated) (fragment): truncated 5' long terminal repeat (LTR) from HIV-1
   2830..3033    -  promoter       CMV promoter: human cytomegalovirus (CMV) immediate early promoter
   3034..3413    -  enhancer       CMV enhancer: human cytomegalovirus immediate early enhancer
   3568..3620    +  misc_feature   bom (fragment): basis of mobility region from pBR322
   3679..3783    +  promoter       AmpR promoter: bla
   3784..4644    +  CDS            AmpR: β-lactamase; bla; confers resistance to ampicillin, carbenicillin, and related antibiotics
   4815..5403    +  rep_origin     ori: high-copy-number ColE1/pMB1/pBR322/pUC origin of replication
   5586..5678    +  CDS            lacI (fragment): lac repressor; lacI; The lac repressor binds to the lac operator to inhibit transcription in E. coli. This inhibition can be relieved by adding lactose or isopropyl-β-D-thiogalactopyranoside (IPTG).
   5691..5712    +  protein_bind   CAP binding site: CAP binding activates transcription in the presence of cAMP. E. coli catabolite activator protein
   5727..5757    +  promoter       lac promoter: promoter for the E. coli lac operon
   5765..5781    +  protein_bind   lac operator: The lac repressor binds to the lac operator to inhibit transcription in E. coli. This inhibition can be relieved by adding lactose or isopropyl-β-D-thiogalactopyranoside (IPTG). lac repressor encoded by lacI
   5854..5975    -  polyA_signal   SV40 poly(A) signal: SV40 polyadenylation signal
   5970..6128    -  CDS            ble (fragment): BLE_KLEPN - Experimental evidence at protein level: Swiss-Prot protein existence level 1. Binding protein with a strong affinity to the bleomycin family of antibiotics. Binds to CL990; an antimitotic-antibiotic compound. From Klebsiella pneumoniae.
   6154..6945    -  CDS            neo: KKA2_KLEPN - Also known as kan, nptII. Experimental evidence at protein level: Swiss-Prot protein existence level 1. Resistance to kanamycin, neomycin, paromomycin, ribostamycin, butirosin and gentamicin B. From Klebsiella pneumoniae.
   7012..228     -  promoter       SV40 promoter (across the origin): SV40 enhancer and early promoter
>Addgene plasmid #102738 | EphA2 430-976 pcDNA3.1 | addgene full sequence | sequence record 198290 | Addgene NGS Result
GCCATGGGGCGGAGAATGGGCGGAACTGGGCGGAGTTAGGGGCGGGATGGGCGGAGTTAGGGGCGGGACT
ATGGTTGCTGACTAATTGAGATGCATGCTTTGCATACTTCTGCCTGCTGGGGAGCCTGGGGACTTTCCAC
ACCTGGTTGCTGACTAATTGAGATGCATGCTTTGCATACTTCTGCCTGCTGGGGAGCCTGGGGACTTTCC
ACACCCTAACTGACACACATTCCACAGAATTAATTCGCGTTAAATTTTTGTTAAATCAGCTCATTTTTTA
ACCAATAGGCCGAAATCGGCAAAATCCCTTATAAATCAAAAGAATAGACCGAGATAGGGT
[37 nt withheld, positions 341-377]
AAAGAACGTGGACTCCAACGTCAAAGG
[49 nt withheld, positions 405-453]
T
[91 nt withheld, positions 455-545]
G
[124 nt withheld, positions 547-670]
GGGGATACCCCCTAGAGCCCCAGCTGGTTCTTTCCGCCTCAGAAGCCATAGAGCCCACCGCATCCCCAGC
ATGCCTGCTATTGTCTTCCCAATCCTCCCCCTTGCTGTCCTGCCCCACCCCACCCCCCAGAATAGAATGA
CACCTACTCAGACAATGCGATGCAATTTCCTCATTTTATTAGGAAAGGACAGTGGGAGTGGCACCTTCCA
GGGTCAAGGAAGGCACGGGGGAGGGGCAAACAACAGATGGCTGGCAACTAGAAGGCACAGTCGAGGCTGA
TCAGCGGGTTTAAACTCAATGGTGATGGTGATGATGACCGGTATGCATATTCAGATCCTCTTCTGAGATG
AGTTTTTGTTCGAAGGGCCCTCTAGACTCGAGGATAGGAATCCCCACTGTGTTGACCTGGTCCTTGAGTC
CCAGCAGGCTGTAGGCAATGCGCTTCTGGTGGCCAGGAAGACGCACTCCGATCCTTTTGATGTCTTCGTT
GGACATCTGTACCACCTTCTCGATGGCCGTGTAGCCAGCCACCATGAAGTGTTCCGTGTACTGTTGCATC
TTGATGCTCTCCAGCCACTCGGACACCGTACGGAAGGGGACTCCCTCCGAGCCGCTGGTGCTGGGCAGCC
GGATGGACACTCGGGGATCGAAGTCAGCCAGCGTCTTGAGGGAGTCGGGGGCTCGGATGAGCTTGTCCAG
GATGCTAACGATGTCGGCAAACTTGGGCCGGCGGGAGCGCTCTTGCTGCCAGCACTGCATCATGAGCTGG
TAAATGGCTGAAGGGCAGTCCATGGGCGTGGGGAGCCGGAAGCCGTCGTTGATGGCTTTCATGACCTCGT
GGTTTGACAGTTCCCAGTAGGGCCGTTCGCCATAAGTCATCACTTCCCACATGACAATGCCGTAGCTCCA
CACATCGCTGGCTGAGGTGAACTTGCGGTAGGAAATGGCCTCTGGGGCTGTCCATCGAATAGGGATCTTG
CCGCCACTTGTGGTGTAGGTGGCCTCGGGGTCATCCTCCAGCACACGCGACAGGCCAAAATCGGACACCT
TGCACACCAGGTTGCTGTTGACGAGGATGTTGCGGGCAGCCAGGTCCCGGTGCACGTAGTTCATGTTGGC
CAGGTACTTCATGCCGGATGCGATACCCCTCAGCATGCCCACCAACTGAAGTACGCTGAACTCACCATCC
TTCTCCCTAAGGAACTTGTCTAGCGCTCCATTCTCCATGTACTCTGTGATAATCATCATGGGTTTGTATT
TAGAGACCACGCCCTCCAGGCGGATGATATTGTGGTGGCTAAACTGGCCCATGATGCTGGCCTCGCTCAG
GAAGTCCACCCGCTGCTTCTCAGTGTAGCCCGCTTTCAGTGTCTTGATGGCCACCGGTATCTCCTTCTTC
CCCGAGGATGCCTTCAGCGTCCCTTTATAGACCTCTCCAAACTCTCCTGCTCCAATGACCTTCTGCCTTG
CCACACAGGATGGGTGGATCTCGGTGGTAAACTTGAGTACAGCCTGGTTGGGGTCTTCGTAAGTGTGAGG
ATCCACATAGGTCTTCAGGGGCTTTAGTTGTTCTGACTTGGAAAAACGGACATCCTCAGAGGACTGGCGA
GCCCGCAGGTTCCTCCTCCTTCGATGGATGAAGAGGCCAACTCCTGCCAGTACCAGAAGCAAAACAACAC
CTACAGCCACACCGCCGATCACCGCCATGTTGGCAGATCCTTCCGTGGACAGCGTCTGGAACTCGTGCAC
TTTGCTGCCGGCTCCTTGGCCCTCCTGCGTCAGCGCCTGCACCTGCACCAGGTACGTGGTATCCGGAGCA
AGGTCATCCAGGGTCACGGAGAAGCCTTCCGTGCGGCGCACATTATAGCTGTTGGCATCCCCCTTCTTGC
GGTAGGTGACTTCGTACTTCCACACACGGCTCTGCTGTGACACCGGGATGCTCCAGGTGACACTCAGGGA
GGTGGTGCTTCGGTCCTCCAGCCTCACTTTGGGGGGCTCTGTTTGGTTAATACTGACGCTGGCCATAGCG
AATTCCACCACACTGGACTAGTGGATCCGAGCTCGGTACCAAGCTTAACTAGCCAGCTTGGGTCTCCCTA
TAGTGAGTCGTATTAATTTCGATAAGCCAGTAAGCAGTGGGTTCTCTAGTTAGCCAGAGAGCTCTGCTTA
TATAGACCTCCCACCGTACACGCCTACCGCCCATTTGCGTCAATGGGGCGGAGTTGTTACGACATTTTGG
AAAGTCCCGTTGATTTTGGTGCCAAAACAAACTCCCATTGACGTCAATGGGGTGGAGACTTGGAAATCCC
CGTGAGTCAAACCGCTATCCACGCCCATTGATGTACTGCCAAAACCGCATCACCATGGTAATAGCGATGA
CTAATACGTAGATGTACTGCCAAGTAGGAAAGTCCCATAAGGTCATGTACTGGGCATAATGCCAGGCGGG
CCATTTACCGTCATTGACGTCAATAGGGGGCGTACTTGGCATATGATACACTTGATGTACTGCCAAGTGG
GCAGTTTACCGTAAATACTCCACCCATTGACGTCAATGGAAAGTCCCTATTGGCGTTACTATGGGAACAT
ACGTCATTATTGACGTCAATGGGCGGGGGTCGTTGGGCGGTCAGCCAGGCGGGCCATTTACCGTAAGTTA
TGTAACGCGGAACTCCATATATGGGCTATGAACTAATGACCCCGTAATTGATTACTATTAATAACTAGTC
AATAATCAATGTCAACGCGTATATCTGGCCCGTACATCGCGAAGCAGCGCAAAACGCCTAACCCTAAGCA
GATTCTTCATGCAATTGTCGGTCAAGCCTTGCCTTGTTGTAGCTTAAATTTTGCTCGCGCACTACTCAGC
GACCTCCAACACACAAGCAGGGAGCAGATACTGGCTTAACTATGCGGCATCAGAGCAGATTGTACTGAGA
GTGCACCATAGGGGATCGGGAGATCTCCCGATCCGTCGACGTCAGGTGGCACTTTTCGGGGAAATGTGCG
CGGAACCCCTATTTGTTTATTTTTCTAAATACATTCAAATATGTATCCGCTCATGAGACAATAACCCTGA
TAAATGCTTCAATAATATTGAAAAAGGAAGAGTATGAGTATTCAACATTTCCGTGTCGCCCTTATTCCCT
TTTTTGCGGCATTTTGCCTTCCTGTTTTTGCTCACCCAGAAACGCTGGTGAAAGTAAAAGATGCTGAAGA
TCAGTTGGGTGCACGAGTGGGTTACATCGAACTGGATCTCAACAGCGGTAAGATCCTTGAGAGTTTTCGC
CCCGAAGAACGTTTTCCAATGATGAGCACTTTTAAAGTTCTGCTATGTGGCGCGGTATTATCCCGTATTG
ACGCCGGGCAAGAGCAACTCGGTCGCCGCATACACTATTCTCAGAATGACTTGGTTGAGTACTCACCAGT
CACAGAAAAGCATCTTACGGATGGCATGACAGTAAGAGAATTATGCAGTGCTGCCATAACCATGAGTGAT
AACACTGCGGCCAACTTACTTCTGACAACGATCGGAGGACCGAAGGAGCTAACCGCTTTTTTGCACAACA
TGGGGGATCATGTAACTCGCCTTGATCGTTGGGAACCGGAGCTGAATGAAGCCATACCAAACGACGAGCG
TGACACCACGATGCCTGTAGCAATGGCAACAACGTTGCGCAAACTATTAACTGGCGAACTACTTACTCTA
GCTTCCCGGCAACAATTAATAGACTGGATGGAGGCGGATAAAGTTGCAGGACCACTTCTGCGCTCGGCCC
TTCCGGCTGGCTGGTTTATTGCTGATAAATCTGGAGCCGGTGAGCGTGGGTCTCGCGGTATCATTGCAGC
ACTGGGGCCAGATGGTAAGCCCTCCCGTATCGTAGTTATCTACACGACGGGGAGTCAGGCAACTATGGAT
GAACGAAATAGACAGATCGCTGAGATAGGTGCCTCACTGATTAAGCATTGGTAACTGTCAGACCAAGTTT
ACTCATATATACTTTAGATTGATTTAAAACTTCATTTTTAATTTAAAAGGATCTAGGTGAAGATCCTTTT
TGATAATCTCATGACCAAAATCCCTTAACGTGAGTTTTCGTTCCACTGAGCGTCAGACCCCGTAGAAAAG
ATCAAAGGATCTTCTTGAGATCCTTTTTTTCTGCGCGTAATCTGCTGCTTGCAAACAAAAAAACCACCGC
TACCAGCGGTGGTTTGTTTGCCGGATCAAGAGCTACCAACTCTTTTTCCGAAGGTAACTGGCTTCAGCAG
AGCGCAGATACCAAATACTGTTCTTCTAGTGTAGCCGTAGTTAGGCCACCACTTCAAGAACTCTGTAGCA
CCGCCTACATACCTCGCTCTGCTAATCCTGTTACCAGTGGCTGCTGCCAGTGGCGATAAGTCGTGTCTTA
CCGGGTTGGACTCAAGACGATAGTTACCGGATAAGGCGCAGCGGTCGGGCTGAACGGGGGGTTCGTGCAC
ACAGCCCAGCTTGGAGCGAACGACCTACACCGAACTGAGATACCTACAGCGTGAGCTATGAGAAAGCGCC
ACGCTTCCCGAAGGGAGAAAGGCGGACAGGTATCCGGTAAGCGGCAGGGTCGGAACAGGAGAGCGCACGA
GGGAGCTTCCAGGGGGAAACGCCTGGTATCTTTATAGTCCTGTCGGGTTTCGCCACCTCTGACTTGAGCG
TCGATTTTTGTGATGCTCGTCAGGGGGGCGGAGCCTATGGAAAAACGCCAGCAACGCGGCCTTTTTACGG
TTCCTGGCCTTTTGCTGGCCTTTTGCTCACATGTTCTTTCCTGCGTTATCCCCTGATTCTGTGGATAACC
GTATTACCGCCTTTGAGTGAGCTGATACCGCTCGCCGCAGCCGAACGACCGAGCGCAGCGAGTCAGTGAG
CGAGGAAGCGGAAGAGCGCCCAATACGCAAACCGCCTCTCCCCGCGCGTTGGCCGATTCATTAATGCAGC
TGGCACGACAGGTTTCCCGACTGGAAAGCGGGCAGTGAGCGCAACGCAATTAATGTGAGTTAGCTCACTC
ATTAGGCACCCCAGGCTTTACACTTTATGCTTCCGGCTCGTATGTTGTGTGGAATTGTGAGCGGATAACA
ATTTCACACAGGAAACAGCTATGACCATGATTACGCCAAGCTCTAGCTAGAGGTCGACGGTATACAGACA
TGATAAGATACATTGATGAGTTTGGACAAACCACAACTAGAATGCAGTGAAAAAAATGCTTTATTTGTGA
AATTTGTGATGCTATTGCTTTATTTGTAACCATTATAAGCTGCAATAAACAAGTTGGGGTGGGCGAAGAA
CTCCAGCATGAGATCCCCGCGCTGGAGGATCATCCAGCCGGCGTCCCGGAAAACGATTCCGAAGCCCAAC
CTTTCATAGAAGGCGGCGGTGGAATCGAAATCTCGTGATGGCAGGTTGGGCGTCGCTTGGTCGGTCATTT
CGCGAACCCCAGAGTCCCGCTCAGAAGAACTCGTCAAGAAGGCGATAGAAGGCGATGCGCTGCGAATCGG
GAGCGGCGATACCGTAAAGCACGAGGAAGCGGTCAGCCCATTCGCCGCCAAGCTCTTCAGCAATATCACG
GGTAGCCAACGCTATGTCCTGATAGCGGTCCGCCACACCCAGCCGGCCACAGTCGATGAATCCAGAAAAG
CGGCCATTTTCCACCATGATATTCGGCAAGCAGGCATCGCCATGGGTCACGACGAGATCCTCGCCGTCGG
GCATGCGCGCCTTGAGCCTGGCGAACAGTTCGGCTGGCGCGAGCCCCTGATGCTCTTCGTCCAGATCATC
CTGATCGACAAGACCGGCTTCCATCCGAGTACGTGCTCGCTCGATGCGATGTTTCGCTTGGTGGTCGAAT
GGGCAGGTAGCCGGATCAAGCGTATGCAGCCGCCGCATTGCATCAGCCATGATGGATACTTTCTCGGCAG
GAGCAAGGTGAGATGACAGGAGATCCTGCCCCGGCACTTCGCCCAATAGCAGCCAGTCCCTTCCCGCTTC
AGTGACAACGTCGAGCACAGCTGCGCAAGGAACGCCCGTCGTGGCCAGCCACGATAGCCGCGCTGCCTCG
TCCTGCAGTTCATTCAGGGCACCGGACAGGTCGGTCTTGACAAAAAGAACCGGGCGCCCCTGCGCTGACA
GCCGGAACACGGCGGCATCAGAGCAGCCGATTGTCTGTTGTGCCCAGTCATAGCCGAATAGCCTCTCCAC
CCAAGCGGCCGGAGAACCTGCGTGCAATCCATCTTGTTCAATCATGCGAAACGATCCTCATCCTGTCTCT
TGATCAGATCCGAAAATGGATATACAAGCTCCCGGGAGCTTTTTGCAAAAGCCTAGGCCTCCAAAAAAGC
CTCCTCACTACTTCTGGAATAGCTCAGAGGCAGAGGCGGCCTCGGCCTCTGCATAAATAAAAAAAATTAG
TCA
